>Addgene plasmid #190676 | pSPIH6 | addgene full sequence | sequence record 383624 | Addgene NGS Result
AACTACGTCAGGTGGCACTTTTCGGGGAAATGTGCGCGGAACCCCTATTTGTTTATTTTTCTAAATACAT
TCAAATATGTATCCGCTCATGAGACAATAACCCTGATAAATGCTTCAATAATATTGAAAAAGGAAGAGTA
TGAGTATTCAACATTTCCGTGTCGCCCTTATTCCCTTTTTTGCGGCATTTTGCCTTCCTGTTTTTGCTCA
CCCAGAAACGCTGGTGAAAGTAAAAGATGCTGAAGATCAGTTGGGTGCACGAGTGGGTTACATCGAACTG
GATCTCAACAGCGGTAAGATCCTTGAGAGTTTTCGCCCCGAAGAACGTTTCCCAATGATGAGCACTTTTA
AAGTTCTGCTATGTGGCGCGGTATTATCCCGTGTTGACGCCGGGCAAGAGCAACTCGGTCGCCGCATACA
CTATTCTCAGAATGACTTGGTTGAGTACTCACCAGTCACAGAAAAGCATCTTACGGATGGCATGACAGTA
AGAGAATTATGCAGTGCTGCCATAACCATGAGTGATAACACTGCGGCCAACTTACTTCTGACAACGATCG
GAGGACCGAAGGAGCTAACCGCTTTTTTGCACAACATGGGGGATCATGTAACTCGCCTTGATCGTTGGGA
ACCGGAGCTGAATGAAGCCATACCAAACGACGAGCGTGACACCACGATGCCTGTAGCAATGGCAACAACG
TTGCGCAAACTATTAACTGGCGAACTACTTACTCTAGCTTCCCGGCAACAATTAATAGACTGGATGGAGG
CGGATAAAGTTGCAGGACCACTTCTGCGCTCGGCCCTTCCGGCTGGCTGGTTTATTGCTGATAAATCTGG
AGCCGGTGAGCGTGGGTCTCGCGGTATCATTGCAGCACTGGGGCCAGATGGTAAGCCCTCCCGTATCGTA
GTTATCTACACGACGGGGAGTCAGGCAACTATGGATGAACGAAATAGACAGATCGCTGAGATAGGTGCCT
CACTGATTAAGCATTGGTAACTGTCAGACCAAGTTTACTCATATATACTTTAGATTGATT
[38 nt withheld, positions 1041-1078]
A
[37 nt withheld, positions 1080-1116]
ATTTTGTTAAAATTCGCGTTAAATTTTTGTTAAATCAGCTCATTTTTTAACCAATAGGCCGAAATCGGCA
AAATCCCTTATAAATCAAAAGAATAGCCCGAGATAGGGT
[37 nt withheld, positions 1226-1262]
AAAGAACGTGGACTCCAACGTCAAAGG
[141 nt withheld, positions 1290-1430]
G
[125 nt withheld, positions 1432-1556]
AAAGGATCTAGGTGAAGATCCTTTTTGATAATCTCATGACCAAAATCCCTTAACGTGAGTTTTCGTTCCA
CTGAGCGTCAGACCCCGTAGAAAAGATCAAAGGATCTTCTTGAGATCCTTTTTTTCTGCGCGTAATCTGC
TGCTTGCAAACAAAAAAACCACCGCTACCAGCGGTGGTTTGTTTGCCGGATCAAGAGCTACCAACTCTTT
TTCCGAAGGTAACTGGCTTCAGCAGAGCGCAGATACCAAATACTGTCCTTCTAGTGTAGCCGTAGTTAGG
CCACCACTTCAAGAACTCTGTAGCACCGCCTACATACCTCGCTCTGCTAATCCTGTTACCAGTGGCTGCT
GCCAGTGGCGATAAGTCGTGTCTTACCGGGTTGGACTCAAGACGATAGTTACCGGATAAGGCGCAGCGGT
CGGGCTGAACGGGGGGTTCGTGCACACAGCCCAGCTTGGAGCGAACGACCTACACCGAACTGAGATACCT
ACAGCGTGAGCTATGAGAAAGCGCCACGCTTCCCGAAGGGAGAAAGGCGGACAGGTATCCGGTAAGCGGC
AGGGTCGGAACAGGAGAGCGCACGAGGGAGCTTCCAGGGGGAAACGCCTGGTATCTTTATAGTCCTGTCG
GGTTTCGCCACCTCTGACTTGAGCGTCGATTTTTGTGATGCTCGTCAGGGGGGCGGAGCCTATGGAAAAA
CGCCAGCAACGCGGCCTTTTTACGGTTCCTGGCCTTTTGCTGGCCTTTTGCTCACATGTTCTTTCCTGCG
TTATCCCCTGATTCTGTGGATAACCGTATTACCGCCTTTGAGTGAGCTGATACCGCTCGCCGCAGCCGAA
CGACCGAGCGCAGCGAGTCAGTGAGCGAGGAAGCTATGGTGCACTCTCAGTACAATCTGCTCTGATGCCG
CATAGTTAAGCCAGTATACACTCCGCTATCGCTACGTGACTGGGTCATGGCTGCGCCCCGACACCCGCCA
ACACCCGCTGACGCGCCCTGACGGGCTTGTCTGCTCCCGGCATCCGCTTACAGACAAGCTGTGACCGTCT
CCGGGAGCTGCATGTGTCAGAGGTTTTCACCGTCATCACCGAAACGCGCGAGGCAGCTGCGGTAAAGCTC
ATCAGCGTGGTCGTGCAGCGATTCACAGATGTCTGCCTGTTCATCCGCGTCCAGCTCGTTGAGTTTCTCC
AGAAGCGTTAATGTCTGGCTTCTGATAAAGCGGGCCATGTTAAGGGCGGTTTTTTCCTGTTTGGTCACTG
ATGCCTCCGTGTAAGGGGGATTTCTGTTCATGGGGGTAATGATACCGATGAAACGAGAGAGGATGCTCAC
GATACGGGTTACTGATGATGAACATGCCCGGTTACTGGAACGTTGTGAGGGTAAACAACTGGCGGTATGG
ATGCGGCGGGACCAGAGAAAAATCACTCAGGGTCAATGCCAGCCGAACGCCAGCAAGACGTAGCCCAGCG
CGTCGGCCGCCATGCCGGCGATAATGGCCTGCTTCTCGCCGAAACGTTTGGTGGCGGGACCAGTGACGAA
GGCTTGAGCGAGGGCGTGCAAGATTCCGAATACCGCAAGCGACAGGCCGATCATCGTCGCGCTCCAGCGA
AAGCGGTCCTCGCCGAAAATGACCCAGAGCGCTGCCGGCACCTGTCCTACGAGTTGCATGATAAAGAAGA
CAGTCATAAGTGCGGCGACGATAGTCATGCCCCGCGCCCACCGGAAGGAGCTGACTGGGTTGAAGGCTCT
CAAGGGCATCGGTCGAGATCCCGGTGCCTAATGAGTGAGCTAACTTACATTAATTGCGTTGCGCTCACTG
CCCGCTTTCCAGTCGGGAAACCTGTCGTGCCAGCTGCATTAATGAATCGGCCAACGCGCGGGGAGAGGCG
GTTTGCGTATTGGGCGCCAGGGTGGTTTTTCTTTTCACCAGTGAGACGGGCAACAGCTGATTGCCCTTCA
CCGCCTGGCCCTGAGAGAGTTGCAGCAAGCGGTCCACGCTGGTTTGCCCCAGCAGGCGAAAATCCTGTTT
GATGGTGGTTAACGGCGGGATATAACATGAGCTGTCTTCGGTATCGTCGTATCCCACTACCGAGATATCC
GCACCAACGCGCAGCCCGGACTCGGTAATGGCGCGCATTGCGCCCAGCGCCATCTGATCGTTGGCAACCA
GCATCGCAGTGGGAACGATGCCCTCATTCAGCATTTGCATGGTTTGTTGAAAACCGGACATGGCACTCCA
GTCGCCTTCCCGTTCCGCTATCGGCTGAATTTGATTGCGAGTGAGATATTTATGCCAGCCAGCCAGACGC
AGACGCGCCGAGACAGAACTTAATGGGCCCGCTAACAGCGCGATTTGCTGGTGACCCAATGCGACCAGAT
GCTCCACGCCCAGTCGCGTACCGTCTTCATGGGAGAAAATAATACTGTTGATGGGTGTCTGGTCAGAGAC
ATCAAGAAATAACGCCGGAACATTAGTGCAGGCAGCTTCCACAGCAATGGCATCCTGGTCATCCAGCGGA
TAGTTAATGATCAGCCCACTGACGCGTTGCGCGAGAAGATTGTGCACCGCCGCTTTACAGGCTTCGACGC
CGCTTCGTTCTACCATCGACACCACCACGCTGGCACCCAGTTGATCGGCGCGAGATTTAATCGCCGCGAC
AATTTGCGACGGCGCGTGCAGGGCCAGACTGGAGGTGGCAACGCCAATCAGCAACGACTGTTTGCCCGCC
AGTTGTTGTGCCACGCGGTTGGGAATGTAATTCAGCTCCGCCATCGCCGCTTCCACTTTTTCCCGCGTTT
TCGCAGAAACGTGGCTGGCCTGGTTCACCACGCGGGAAACGGTCTGATAAGAGACACCGGCATACTCTGC
GACATCGTATAACGTTACTGGTTTCACATTCACCACCCTGAATTGACTCTCTTCCGGGCGCTATCATGCC
ATACCGCGAAAGGTTTTGCGCCATTCGATGGTGTCCGGGATCTCGACGCTCTCCCTTATGCGACTCCTGC
ATTAGGAAGCAGCCCAGTAGTAGGTTGAGGCCGTTGAGCACCGCCGCCGCAAGGAATGGTGCATGCCGGC
ATGCCGCCCTTTCGTCTTCAAGAATTAATTCCCAATTCCCCAGGCATCAAATAAAACGAAAGGCTCAGTC
GAAAGACTGGGCCTTTCGTTTTATCTGTTGTTTGTCGGTGAACGCTCTCCTGAGTAGGACAAATCCGCCG
GGAGCGGATTTGAACGTTGCGAAGCAACGGCCCGGAGGGTGGCGGGCAGGACGCCCGCCATAAACTGCCA
GGAATTAATTCCCCAGGCATCAAATAAAACGAAAGGCTCAGTCGAAAGACTGGGCCTTTCGTTTTATCTG
TTGTTTGTCGGTGAACGCTCTCCTGAGTAGGACAAATCCGCCGGGAGCGGATTTGAACGTTGCGAAGCAA
CGGCCCGGAGGGTGGCGGGCAGGACGCCCGCCATAAACTGCCAGGAATTAATTCCCCAGGCATCAAATAA
AACGAAAGGCTCAGTCGAAAGACTGGGCCTTTCGTTTTATCTGTTGTTTGTCGGTGAACGCTCTCCTGAG
TAGGACAAATCCGCCGGGAGCGGATTTGAACGTTGCGAAGCAACGGCCCGGAGGGTGGCGGGCAGGACGC
CCGCCATAAACTGCCAGGAATTAATTCCCCAGGCATCAAATAAAACGAAAGGCTCAGTCGAAAGACTGGG
CCTTTCGTTTTATCTGTTGTTTGTCGGTGAACGCTCTCCTGAGTAGGACAAATCCGCCGGGAGCGGATTT
GAACGTTGCGAAGCAACGGCCCGGAGGGTGGCGGGCAGGACGCCCGCCATAAACTGCCAGGAATTAATTC
CCCAGGCATCAAATAAAACGAAAGGCTCAGTCGAAAGACTGGGCCTTTCGTTTTATCTGTTGTTTGTCGG
TGAACGCTCTCCTGAGTAGGACAAATCCGCCGGGAGCGGATTTGAACGTTGCGAAGCAACGGCCCGGAGG
GTGGCGGGCAGGACGCCCGCCATAAACTGCCAGGAATTGGGGATCGGAATTAATTCCCGGTTTAAACCGG
GGATCTCGATCCCGCGAAATTAATACGACTCACTATAGGGGAATTGTGAGCGGATAACAATTCCCCTCTA
GAAATAATTTTGTTTAACTTTAAGAAGGAGATATACATATGGGCAGCAGCCATCATCATCATCATCACGG
CAGCGGCCTGGTGCCGCGCGGCAGCGCTAGCATGTCGGACTCAGAAGTCAATCAAGAAGCTAAGCCAGAG
GTCAAGCCAGAAGTCAAGCCTGAGACTCACATCAATTTAAAGGTGTCCGATGGATCTTCAGAGATCTTCT
TCAAGATCAAAAAGACCACTCCTTTAAGAAGGCTGATGGAAGCGTTCGCTAAAAGACAGGGTAAGGAAAT
GGACTCCTTAAGATTCTTGTACGACGGTATTAGAATTCAAGCTGATCAGACCCCTGAAGATTTGGACATG
GAGGATAACGATATTATTGAGGCTCACAGAGAACAGATTGGTGGTTTAATTAATGCATCACGGGAGATGC
ACTAGTTGCCCTACCCGAGGGCGAGTCGGTACGCATCGCCGACATCGTGCCGGGTGCGCGGCCCAACAGT
GACAACGCCATCGACCTGAAAGTCCTTGACCGGCATGGCAATCCCGTGCTCGCCGACCGGCTGTTCCACT
CCGGCGAGCATCCGGTGTACACGGTGCGTACGGTCGAAGGTCTGCGTGTGACGGGCACCGCGAACCACCC
GTTGTTGTGTTTGGTCGACGTCGCCGGGGTGCCGACCCTGCTGTGGAAGCTGATCGACGAAATCAAGCCG
GGCGATTACGCGGTGATTCAACGCAGCGCATTCAGCGTCGACTGTGCAGGTTTTGCCCGCGGGAAACCCG
AATTTGCGCCCACAACCTACACAGTCGGCGTCCCTGGACTGGTGCGTTTCTTGGAAGCACACCACCGAGA
CCCGGACGCCCAAGCTATCGCCGACGAGCTGACCGACGGGCGGTTCTACTACGCGAAAGTCGCCAGTGTC
ACCGACGCCGGCGTGCAGCCGGTGTATAGCCTTCGTGTCGACACGGCAGACCACGCGTTTATCACGAACG
GGTTCGTCAGCCACGCTACTGGCCTCACCGGTCTGAACTCAGGCCTCACGACAAATCCTGGTGTATCCGC
TTGGCAGGTCAACACAGCTTATACTGCGGGACAATTGGTCACATATAACGGCAAGACGTATAAATGTTTG
CAGCCCCACACCTCCTTGGCAGGATGGGAACCATCCAACGTTCCTGCCTTGTGGCAGCTTCAACATCATC
ATCATCATCACTGACTGCAGGAAGGGGATCCGGCTGCTAACAAAGCCCGAAAGGAAGCTGAGTTGGCTGC
TGCCACCGCTGAGCAATAACTAGCATAACCCCTTGGGGCCTCTAAACGGGTCTTGAGGGGTTTTTTGCTG
AAAGGAGGAACTATATCCGGAT
Features (pLannotate 1.2.2; 28 found; start..end, strand, type, name):
     35..139     +  promoter       AmpR promoter: bla
    140..1000    +  CDS            AmpR: β-lactamase; bla; confers resistance to ampicillin, carbenicillin, and related antibiotics
   1042..1555    -  rep_origin     M13 ori (sequence partly withheld): M13 bacteriophage origin of replication; arrow indicates direction of (+) strand synthesis
   1666..2254    +  rep_origin     ori: high-copy-number ColE1/pMB1/pBR322/pUC origin of replication
   2431..2521    -  misc_feature   bom (fragment): basis of mobility region from pBR322
   2623..2814    -  CDS            rop: Rop protein, which maintains plasmids at low copy number; rop
   2855..2965    +  CDS            mbeC (fragment): MBEC_ECOLX - Experimental evidence at protein level: Swiss-Prot protein existence level 1. Required for efficient mobilization of ColE1 plasmid and is thus essential to promote the specific transfer of the plasmid during conjugation. Probably functions by inducing DNA bending, helping the MbeA relaxase to melt the DNA around the nic site and cleave the phosphodiester bond. Binds specifically double-stranded DNA (dsDNA) containing the ColE1 oriT but does not recognize the inverted repeat (IR). From Escherichia coli.
   3000..3322    -  CDS            TcR (fragment): tetracycline efflux protein; tet; confers resistance to tetracycline
   3337..3358    -  protein_bind   CAP binding site: CAP binding activates transcription in the presence of cAMP. E. coli catabolite activator protein
   3371..4453    -  CDS            lacI: lac repressor; lacI; The lac repressor binds to the lac operator to inhibit transcription in E. coli. This inhibition can be relieved by adding lactose or isopropyl-β-D-thiogalactopyranoside (IPTG).
   4454..4531    -  promoter       lacI promoter: lacI
   4539..4632    -  CDS            TcR (fragment): tetracycline efflux protein; tet; confers resistance to tetracycline
   4684..4770    +  terminator     rrnB T1 terminator: Escherichia coli rrnB; transcription terminator T1 from the E. coli rrnB gene
   4867..4953    +  terminator     rrnB T1 terminator: Escherichia coli rrnB; transcription terminator T1 from the E. coli rrnB gene
   5050..5136    +  terminator     rrnB T1 terminator: Escherichia coli rrnB; transcription terminator T1 from the E. coli rrnB gene
   5233..5319    +  terminator     rrnB T1 terminator: Escherichia coli rrnB; transcription terminator T1 from the E. coli rrnB gene
   5416..5502    +  terminator     rrnB T1 terminator: Escherichia coli rrnB; transcription terminator T1 from the E. coli rrnB gene
   5637..5655    +  promoter       T7 promoter: promoter for bacteriophage T7 RNA polymerase
   5656..5680    +  protein_bind   lac operator: The lac repressor binds to the lac operator to inhibit transcription in E. coli. This inhibition can be relieved by adding lactose or isopropyl-β-D-thiogalactopyranoside (IPTG). lac repressor encoded by lacI
   5695..5717    +  RBS            RBS: efficient ribosome binding site from bacteriophage T7 gene 10 (Olins and Rangwala, 1989)
   5737..5753    +  CDS            capTEV™ (fragment): composite tag for in vivo biotinylation, TEV protease cleavage, and 6xHis tagging
   5764..5781    +  CDS            thrombin site: thrombin recognition and cleavage site
   5788..6081    +  CDS            SUMO: cleavable ubiquitin-like protein tag; S. cerevisiae SMT3 (truncated)
   6090..6683    +  CDS            Mxe GyrA intein: modified GyrA intein (Southworth et al., 1999); Mycobacterium xenopi gyrA; N-terminal cleavage of this intein can be induced by thiols.
   6714..6869    +  CDS            CBD: chitin binding domain from chitinase A1 (Watanabe et al., 1994); Bacillus circulans chiA
   6870..6886    +  CDS            capTEV™ (fragment): composite tag for in vivo biotinylation, TEV protease cleavage, and 6xHis tagging
   6909..6958    +  CDS            SET1 (fragment): solubility-enhancement tag derived from T7 phage gene 10B
   6966..7013    +  terminator     T7 terminator: transcription terminator for bacteriophage T7 RNA polymerase
