[The description below was written by a language model from this plasmid's Addgene catalogue record and pLannotate feature annotations shown in this document.]
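Description:
pSPIH6 is a 7,038 bp bacterial expression plasmid built on the pTXB1 backbone and designed for single-step cloning of "sandwiched" SUMO-peptide-intein (SPI) fusion proteins in E. coli. It is maintained under ampicillin selection through the bla gene and replicates from a ColE1/pMB1-type origin. The catalogue lists it as high copy, although the feature table also shows a rop gene and a bom fragment inherited from pBR322-derived sequence. An M13 phage origin and remnants of a tetracycline resistance gene are also annotated. A lacI gene with its own promoter supplies lac repressor. Five tandem rrnB T1 terminators sit upstream of the expression cassette, presumably to insulate it from read-through transcription.

The cassette is driven by a T7 promoter with an adjacent lac operator and the T7 gene 10 ribosome binding site, so expression requires a host supplying T7 RNA polymerase and is IPTG-inducible. The open reading frame begins with an N-terminal His tag (annotated by the software as short capTEV fragments), a thrombin site and yeast SUMO (Smt3) taken from a commercial pET SUMO system. This is followed almost directly by the Mycobacterium xenopi GyrA intein, a chitin binding domain and an added C-terminal hexa-His tag, ending at a T7 terminator. An engineered PacI site at the SUMO-intein junction is the entry point for inserting a peptide-coding sequence between the two partners. In the resulting fusion, both flanking domains carry His tags for affinity capture. SUMO can be removed by SUMO protease, and thiol-induced cleavage at the intein N-terminus frees the peptide's C-terminus. The plasmid is intended for simplified recombinant production and isolation of peptides.
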