Addgene plasmid #190676: pSPIH6
Purpose: E. coli plasmid for single step cloning of SUMO-peptide-intein (SPI) fusion proteins (contains SUMO and His-tagged intein)
Depositing lab: John Vederas. Depositing organization: University of Alberta. Publication: Simplified cloning and isolation of peptides from "sandwiched" SUMO-peptide-intein fusion proteins. Lamer T, Vederas JC. BMC Biotechnol. 2023 Apr 5;23(1):11. doi: 10.1186/s12896-023-00779-5. PubMed 37020212.
Backbone
  Vector backbone: pTXB1
  Backbone manufacturer: NEB
  Backbone size w/o insert (bp): 6706
  Total vector size (bp): 7038
  Modifications to backbone: Added C-terminal hexa-His tag to the Mxe GyrA intein, and a PacI restriction site at the 5' end of the intein sequence (at the 3' end of the inserted His6-SUMO tag)
  Vector type: Bacterial Expression
Growth in bacteria
  Bacterial resistance: Ampicillin, 100 μg/mL
  Growth temperature: 37°C
  Growth strain: DH5alpha
  Copy number: High Copy
Gene/Insert 1
  Gene/Insert name: Small ubiquitin-like modifier (alt name: His6-SUMO)
  Species: S. cerevisiae (budding yeast)
  Insert size (bp): 357
  Mutation: None
  GenBank ID: MT011393.1
  Promoter: T7
  Tag / fusion protein: N-terminal His tag (N terminal on insert)
  Cloning method: Gibson Cloning
  Sequencing primers: 5′ CCATAAACTGCCAGGAATTGGGG; 3′ CACGGGATTGCCATGCCGG
Gene/Insert 2
  Gene/Insert name: Mxe GyrA intein with C-terminal chitin binding domain and His tag
  Species: Mycobacterium xenopii
  Insert size (bp): 798
  Mutation: Added C-terminal his tag
  GenBank ID: MW879740.1
  Promoter: T7
  Tag / fusion protein: Chitin binding domain (C terminal on insert); His tag (C terminal on insert)
  Cloning method: Gibson Cloning
  Sequencing primers: 5′ CCGCGAAATTAATACGACTCA; 3′ ATCCGGATATAGTTCCTCCTTT
Resource information
  A portion of this plasmid was derived from a plasmid made by: The His6-SUMO gene is from the Champion™ pET SUMO Expression System (Invitrogen), and the pTXB1 backbone is from New England BioLabs
Terms and licenses: Academic/Nonprofit Terms; Industry Terms: Not Available to Industry
Depositor comments: Please hold for publication.
How to cite: pSPIH6 was a gift from John Vederas (Addgene plasmid # 190676 ; http://n2t.net/addgene:190676 ; RRID:Addgene_190676)
